Addgene plasmid #212107: pcDNA5/FRT/TO GABARAP(5X/G116A)-mTagBFP2-GABARAP
Purpose: Expression of GABARAP split tandem protein with mTagBFP2, 5X: K2A, K13A, R15A, K20A, K23A
Depositing lab: Dieter Willbold. Depositing organization: Forschungszentrum Juelich GmbH. Publication: Highlighting the hidden: monitoring the avidity-driven association of a fluorescent GABARAP tandem with microtubules in living cells. Uffing A, Gold L, Gensch T, Weiergraber OH, Hoffmann S, Willbold D. Autophagy Rep. 2024 May 16;3(1):2348899. doi: 10.1080/27694127.2024.2348899. eCollection 2024. PubMed 40395516.
Backbone
  Vector backbone: pcDNA5/FRT/TO
  Backbone size w/o insert (bp): 5049
  Total vector size (bp): 6510
  Modifications to backbone: Part of MCS removed (TTAAGCTTGGTACCGAGCTCGGATCCACTAGTCCAGTGTGGTGGAATTCTGCAGATATCCAGCACAGTGGCGGCCGCTCGAGTCTAGA), --> PmeI site followed by PspOMI site (TTTAAACGGGCCC), second PmeI site removed (gt --> ac) downstream of ApaI site
  Vector type: Mammalian Expression
  Selectable markers: Hygromycin
Growth in bacteria
  Bacterial resistance: Ampicillin, 100 μg/mL
  Growth temperature: 37°C
  Growth strain: DH5alpha
  Copy number: High Copy
Gene/Insert
  Gene/Insert name: GABARAP(5X/G116A)-mTagBFP2-GABARAP
  Species: H. sapiens (human); Entacmaea quadricolor
  Insert size (bp): 1461
  Mutation: 5X: K2A, K13A, R15A, K20A, K23A mutations of upstream GABARAP, G116A mutation of upstream GABARAP
  Entrez Gene: GABARAP (a.k.a. ATG8A, GABARAP-a, MM46)
  Promoter: CMV
  Tag / fusion protein: mTagBFP2
  Cloning method: Restriction Enzyme; 5′ cloning site PmeI (not destroyed); 3′ cloning site ApaI (not destroyed)
  Sequencing primers: 5′ CMV-fw; 3′ bGH-rev* (GACACCTACTCAGACAATGCG)
Terms and licenses: Academic/Nonprofit Terms; Industry Terms: Not Available to Industry
How to cite: pcDNA5/FRT/TO GABARAP(5X/G116A)-mTagBFP2-GABARAP was a gift from Dieter Willbold (Addgene plasmid # 212107 ; http://n2t.net/addgene:212107 ; RRID:Addgene_212107)
