[The description below was written by a language model from this plasmid's Addgene catalogue record and pLannotate feature annotations shown in this document.]
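Description:
pcDNA5/FRT/TO GABARAP(5X/G116A)-mTagBFP2-GABARAP is a 6,510 bp mammalian expression plasmid built on a pcDNA5/FRT/TO backbone in which most of the multiple cloning site was removed and replaced by a short PmeI/PspOMI (ApaI) cloning junction. It is propagated in E. coli as a high-copy plasmid through a ColE1/pUC-type origin and selected with ampicillin via the bla gene. For mammalian cells the backbone carries a hygromycin resistance coding sequence placed directly next to an FRT site and followed by an SV40 polyadenylation signal. In this vector family that arrangement allows FLP-mediated integration into a genomic FRT docking site, with hygromycin used to select stable integrants. No full-length promoter is annotated directly upstream of the hygromycin gene.

The 1,461 bp insert encodes a "split tandem" fusion in which two copies of human GABARAP, an ATG8-family ubiquitin-like autophagy modifier, flank the monomeric blue fluorescent protein mTagBFP2 (derived from Entacmaea quadricolor). The upstream GABARAP copy carries the 5X substitutions K2A, K13A, R15A, K20A and K23A plus G116A, while no mutations are recorded for the downstream copy. Expression is driven by the CMV enhancer/promoter and terminated by the bGH polyadenylation signal. Short tet operator-like fragments annotated between the promoter and the coding sequence are consistent with the tetracycline-operator control of the "TO" backbone, which permits inducible expression in cells that supply Tet repressor. According to the associated publication title, such fluorescent GABARAP tandems are used to monitor avidity-driven association of GABARAP with microtubules in living cells. This construct appears to serve as a mutant variant in that series, although the record does not spell out the functional effect of the mutations.
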