Features (pLannotate 1.2.2; 24 found; start..end, strand, type, name):
     32..136     +  promoter       AmpR promoter: bla
    137..997     +  CDS            AmpR: β-lactamase; bla; confers resistance to ampicillin, carbenicillin, and related antibiotics
   1168..1756    +  rep_origin     ori: high-copy-number ColE1/pMB1/pBR322/pUC origin of replication
   1939..2031    +  CDS            lacI (fragment): lac repressor; lacI; The lac repressor binds to the lac operator to inhibit transcription in E. coli. This inhibition can be relieved by adding lactose or isopropyl-β-D-thiogalactopyranoside (IPTG).
   2044..2065    +  protein_bind   CAP binding site: CAP binding activates transcription in the presence of cAMP. E. coli catabolite activator protein
   2080..2110    +  promoter       lac promoter: promoter for the E. coli lac operon
   2118..2134    +  protein_bind   lac operator: The lac repressor binds to the lac operator to inhibit transcription in E. coli. This inhibition can be relieved by adding lactose or isopropyl-β-D-thiogalactopyranoside (IPTG). lac repressor encoded by lacI
   2207..2328    -  polyA_signal   SV40 poly(A) signal: SV40 polyadenylation signal
   2323..2448    -  CDS            ble (fragment): BLE_KLEPN - Experimental evidence at protein level: Swiss-Prot protein existence level 1. Binding protein with a strong affinity to the bleomycin family of antibiotics. Binds to CL990; an antimitotic-antibiotic compound. From Klebsiella pneumoniae.
   2458..3480    -  CDS            HygR: aminoglycoside phosphotransferase from E. coli; aph(4)-Ia; confers resistance to hygromycin
   3488..3535    -  protein_bind   FRT: FLP-mediated recombination occurs in the 8-bp core sequence TCTAGAAA (Turan and Bode, 2011). FLP recombinase from the Saccharomyces cerevisiae 2μ plasmid
   3540..3773    -  rep_origin     f1 ori (fragment) (sequence partly withheld): f1 bacteriophage origin of replication; arrow indicates direction of (+) strand synthesis
   3794..3815    -  promoter       SV40 promoter (fragment): SV40 enhancer and early promoter
   3819..4043    -  polyA_signal   bGH poly(A) signal: bovine growth hormone polyadenylation signal
   4078..4428    -  CDS            GABARAP (sequence withheld): GBRAP_HUMAN - Also known as FLC3B. Experimental evidence at protein level: Swiss-Prot protein existence level 1. Ubiquitin-like modifier that plays a role in intracellular transport of GABA(A) receptors and its interaction with the cytoskeleton (PubMed:9892355). Involved in autophagy: while LC3s are involved in elongation of the phagophore membrane, the GABARAP/GATE-16 subfamily is essential for a later stage in autophagosome maturation (PubMed:15169837, PubMed:20562859, PubMed:22948227). Through its interaction with the reticulophagy receptor TEX264, participates in the remodeling of subdomai
   4429..4449    -  misc_feature   MCS (fragment): multiple cloning site
   4450..5160    -  CDS            mTagBFP2: mTagBFP2 is a basic (constitutively fluorescent) blue fluorescent protein published in 2011, derived from Entacmaea quadricolor. It is reported to be a very rapidly-maturing monomer with very low acid sensitivity.
   5179..5529    -  CDS            GABARAP (sequence partly withheld): GBRAP_HUMAN - Also known as FLC3B. Experimental evidence at protein level: Swiss-Prot protein existence level 1. Ubiquitin-like modifier that plays a role in intracellular transport of GABA(A) receptors and its interaction with the cytoskeleton (PubMed:9892355). Involved in autophagy: while LC3s are involved in elongation of the phagophore membrane, the GABARAP/GATE-16 subfamily is essential for a later stage in autophagosome maturation (PubMed:15169837, PubMed:20562859, PubMed:22948227). Through its interaction with the reticulophagy receptor TEX264, participates in the remodeling of subdomai
   5610..5643    -  promoter       TRE3GV promoter (fragment): 3rd-generation Tet-responsive promoter that can be activated by binding of Tet-On® 3G, optimized for retroviral and lentiviral vectors
   5651..5670    -  promoter       PLtetO-1 promoter (fragment): modified phage lambda PL promoter with tet operator sites (Lutz and Bujard, 1997)
   5672..5691    -  promoter       PLtetO-1 promoter (fragment): modified phage lambda PL promoter with tet operator sites (Lutz and Bujard, 1997)
   5693..5896    -  promoter       CMV promoter: human cytomegalovirus (CMV) immediate early promoter
   5897..6276    -  enhancer       CMV enhancer: human cytomegalovirus immediate early enhancer
   6431..6483    +  misc_feature   bom (fragment): basis of mobility region from pBR322
>Addgene plasmid #212107 | pcDNA5/FRT/TO GABARAP(5X/G116A)-mTagBFP2-GABARAP | addgene full sequence | sequence record 420139 | Addgene NGS Result
GACGTCAGGTGGCACTTTTCGGGGAAATGTGCGCGGAACCCCTATTTGTTTATTTTTCTAAATACATTCA
AATATGTATCCGCTCATGAGACAATAACCCTGATAAATGCTTCAATAATATTGAAAAAGGAAGAGTATGA
GTATTCAACATTTCCGTGTCGCCCTTATTCCCTTTTTTGCGGCATTTTGCCTTCCTGTTTTTGCTCACCC
AGAAACGCTGGTGAAAGTAAAAGATGCTGAAGATCAGTTGGGTGCACGAGTGGGTTACATCGAACTGGAT
CTCAACAGCGGTAAGATCCTTGAGAGTTTTCGCCCCGAAGAACGTTTTCCAATGATGAGCACTTTTAAAG
TTCTGCTATGTGGCGCGGTATTATCCCGTATTGACGCCGGGCAAGAGCAACTCGGTCGCCGCATACACTA
TTCTCAGAATGACTTGGTTGAGTACTCACCAGTCACAGAAAAGCATCTTACGGATGGCATGACAGTAAGA
GAATTATGCAGTGCTGCCATAACCATGAGTGATAACACTGCGGCCAACTTACTTCTGACAACGATCGGAG
GACCGAAGGAGCTAACCGCTTTTTTGCACAACATGGGGGATCATGTAACTCGCCTTGATCGTTGGGAACC
GGAGCTGAATGAAGCCATACCAAACGACGAGCGTGACACCACGATGCCTGTAGCAATGGCAACAACGTTG
CGCAAACTATTAACTGGCGAACTACTTACTCTAGCTTCCCGGCAACAATTAATAGACTGGATGGAGGCGG
ATAAAGTTGCAGGACCACTTCTGCGCTCGGCCCCTCCGGCTGGCTGGTTTATTGCTGATAAATCTGGAGC
CGGTGAGCGTGGGTCTCGCGGTATCATTGCAGCACTGGGGCCAGATGGTAAGCCCTCCCGTATCGTAGTT
ATCTACACGACGGGGAGTCAGGCAACTATGGATGAACGAAATAGACAGATCGCTGAGATAGGTGCCTCAC
TGATTAAGCATTGGTAACTGTCAGACCAAGTTTACTCATATATACTTTAGATTGATTTAAAACTTCATTT
TTAATTTAAAAGGATCTAGGTGAAGATCCTTTTTGATAATCTCATGACCAAAATCCCTTAACGTGAGTTT
TCGTTCCACTGAGCGTCAGACCCCGTAGAAAAGATCAAAGGATCTTCTTGAGATCCTTTTTTTCTGCGCG
TAATCTGCTGCTTGCAAACAAAAAAACCACCGCTACCAGCGGTGGTTTGTTTGCCGGATCAAGAGCTACC
AACTCTTTTTCCGAAGGTAACTGGCTTCAGCAGAGCGCAGATACCAAATACTGTTCTTCTAGTGTAGCCG
TAGTTAGGCCACCACTTCAAGAACTCTGTAGCACCGCCTACATACCTCGCTCTGCTAATCCTGTTACCAG
TGGCTGCTGCCAGTGGCGATAAGTCGTGTCTTACCGGGTTGGACTCAAGACGATAGTTACCGGATAAGGC
GCAGCGGTCGGGCTGAACGGGGGGTTCGTGCACACAGCCCAGCTTGGAGCGAACGACCTACACCGAACTG
AGATACCTACAGCGTGAGCTATGAGAAAGCGCCACGCTTCCCGAAGGGAGAAAGGCGGACAGGTATCCGG
TAAGCGGCAGGGTCGGAACAGGAGAGCGCACGAGGGAGCTTCCAGGGGGAAACGCCTGGTATCTTTATAG
TCCTGTCGGGTTTCGCCACCTCTGACTTGAGCGTCGATTTTTGTGATGCTCGTCAGGGGGGCGGAGCCTA
TGGAAAAACGCCAGCAACGCGGCCTTTTTACGGTTCCTGGCCTTTTGCTGGCCTTTTGCTCACATGTTCT
TTCCTGCGTTATCCCCTGATTCTGTGGATAACCGTATTACCGCCTTTGAGTGAGCTGATACCGCTCGCCG
CAGCCGAACGACCGAGCGCAGCGAGTCAGTGAGCGAGGAAGCGGAAGAGCGCCCAATACGCAAACCGCCT
CTCCCCGCGCGTTGGCCGATTCATTAATGCAGCTGGCACGACAGGTTTCCCGACTGGAAAGCGGGCAGTG
AGCGCAACGCAATTAATGTGAGTTAGCTCACTCATTAGGCACCCCAGGCTTTACACTTTATGCTTCCGGC
TCGTATGTTGTGTGGAATTGTGAGCGGATAACAATTTCACACAGGAAACAGCTATGACCATGATTACGCC
AAGCTCTAGCTAGAGGTCGACGGTATACAGACATGATAAGATACATTGATGAGTTTGGACAAACCACAAC
TAGAATGCAGTGAAAAAAATGCTTTATTTGTGAAATTTGTGATGCTATTGCTTTATTTGTAACCATTATA
AGCTGCAATAAACAAGTTGGGGTGGGCGAAGAACTCCAGCATGAGATCCCCGCGCTGGAGGATCATCCAG
CCGGCGTCCCGGAAAACGATTCCGAAGCCCAACCTTTCATAGAAGGCGGCGGTGGAATCGAAATCTCGTA
GTACGTGCTATTCCTTTGCCCTCGGACGAGTGCTGGGGCGTCGGTTTCCACTATCGGCGAGTACTTCTAC
ACAGCCATCGGTCCAGACGGCCGCGCTTCTGCGGGCGATTTGTGTACGCCCGACAGTCCCGGCTCCGGAT
CGGACGATTGCGTCGCATCGACCCTGCGCCCAAGCTGCATCATCGAAATTGCCGTCAACCAAGCTCTGAT
AGAGTTGGTCAAGACCAATGCGGAGCATATACGCCCGGAGCCGCGGCGATCCTGCAAGCTCCGGATGCCT
CCGCTCGAAGTAGCGCGTCTGCTGCTCCATACAAGCCAACCACGGCCTCCAGAAGAAGATGTTGGCGACC
TCGTATTGGGAATCCCCGAACATCGCCTCGCTCCAGTCAATGACCGCTGTTATGCGGCCATTGTCCGTCA
GGACATTGTTGGAGCCGAAATCCGCGTGCACGAGGTGCCGGACTTCGGGGCAGTCCTCGGCCCAAAGCAT
CAGCTCATCGAGAGCCTGCGCGACGGACGCACTGACGGTGTCGTCCATCACAGTTTGCCAGTGATACACA
TGGGGATCAGCAATCGCGCATATGAAATCACGCCATGTAGTGTATTGACCGATTCCTTGCGGTCCGAATG
GGCCGAACCCGCTCGTCTGGCTAAGATCGGCCGCAGCGATCGCATCCATGGCCTCCGCGACCGGCTGCAG
AACAGCGGGCAGTTCGGTTTCAGGCAGGTCTTGCAACGTGACACCCTGTGCACGGCGGGAGATGCAATAG
GTCAGGCTCTCGCTGAATTCCCCAATGTCAAGCACTTCCGGAATCGGGAGCGCGGCCGATGCAAAGTGCC
GATAAACATAACGATCTTTGTAGAAACCATCGGCGCAGCTATTTACCCGCAGGACATATCCACGCCCTCC
TACATCGAAGCTGAAAGCACGAGATTCTTCGCCCTCCGAGAGCTGCATCAGGTCGGAGACGCTGTCGAAC
TTTTCGATCAGAAACTTCTCGACAGACGTCGCGGTGAGTTCAGGCTTTTTGGCCAAGGAAGTTCCTATAC
TTTCTAGAGAATAGGAACTTCGGAATAGGAACTTCTAGGTACGTGAACCATCACCCT
[91 nt withheld, positions 3558-3648]
G
[124 nt withheld, positions 3650-3773]
GGGGATACCCCCTAGAGCCCCAGCTGGTTCTTTCCGCCTCAGAAGCCATAGAGCCCACCGCATCCCCAGC
ATGCCTGCTATTGTCTTCCCAATCCTCCCCCTTGCTGTCCTGCCCCACCCCACCCCCCAGAATAGAATGA
CACCTACTCAGACAATGCGATGCAATTTCCTCATTTTATTAGGAAAGGACAGTGGGAGTGGCACCTTCCA
GGGTCAAGGAAGGCACGGGGGAGGGGCAAACAACAGATGGCTGGCAACTAGAAGGCACAGTCGAGGCTGA
TCAGCGGGTTTAAGTGGGCCCTTA
[351 nt withheld, positions 4078-4428]
AGCTCGAGATCTGAGTCCGGAATTAAGCTTGTGCCCCAGTTTGCTAGGGAGGTCGCAGTATCTGGCCACT
GCCACCTCGTGCTGCTCGACGTAGGTCTCGTTGTTGGCCTCCTTGATTCTTTCCAGTCTGTAGTCCACAT
AGTAGACGCCAGGCATCTTGAGGTTCTTAGCGGGTTTCTTGGATCTATATGTGGTCTTGGCGTTTGCGAT
CAGATGGCTCCCGCCCACGAGCTTCAGGGCCATGTCGTTTCTGCCTTCCAGGCCGCCGTCAGCGGGGTAC
AGCGTCTCGGTGAAGGCCTCCCAGCCGAGTGTTTTCTTCTGCATCACAGGGCCGTTGGATGTGAAGTTCA
CCCCTCTGATCTTGACGTTGTAGATGAGGCAGCCGTCCTGGAGGCTGGTGTCCTGGGTAGCGGTCAGCAC
GCCCCCGTCTTCGTATGTGGTGACTCTCTCCCATGTGAAGCCCTCAGGGAAGGACTGCTTGAAGAAGTCG
GGGATGCCCTGGGTGTGGTTGATGAAGGTCTTGCTGCCGTAGAGGAAGCTAGTAGCCAGGATGTCGAAGG
CGAAGGGGAGAGGGCCGCCCTCGACCACCTTGATTCTCATGGTCTGGGTGCCCTCGTAGGGCTTGCCTTC
GCCCTCGGATGTGCACTTGAAGTGATGGTTGTCCACGGTGCCCTCCATGTACAGCTTCATGTGCATGTTC
TCCTTAATCAGCTCTTCGCCCTTAGACACCATGGATCCATCTGATCCGGACAGAG
[277 nt withheld, positions 5184-5460]
GGCTCGGATTGCCTCGCCCTCAGATGCGCGCGCCTCGAACGGATGCTCTTCTTTGTACACGAATGCCATG
GTTGCGTTTAAACGCTAGAGTCCGGAGGCTGGATCGGTCCCGGTGTCTTCTATGGAGGTCAAAACAGCGT
GGATGGCGTCTCCAGGCGATCTGACGGTTCACTAAACGAGCTCGTCGACGATCTCTATCACTGATAGGGA
GATCTCTATCACTGATAGGGAGAGCTCTGCTTATATAGACCTCCCACCGTACACGCCTACCGCCCATTTG
CGTCAATGGGGCGGAGTTGTTACGACATTTTGGAAAGTCCCGTTGATTTTGGTGCCAAAACAAACTCCCA
TTGACGTCAATGGGGTGGAGACTTGGAAATCCCCGTGAGTCAAACCGCTATCCACGCCCATTGATGTACT
GCCAAAACCGCATCACCATGGTAATAGCGATGACTAATACGTAGATGTACTGCCAAGTAGGAAAGTCCCA
TAAGGTCATGTACTGGGCATAATGCCAGGCGGGCCATTTACCGTCATTGACGTCAATAGGGGGCGTACTT
GGCATATGATACACTTGATGTACTGCCAAGTGGGCAGTTTACCGTAAATACTCCACCCATTGACGTCAAT
GGAAAGTCCCTATTGGCGTTACTATGGGAACATACGTCATTATTGACGTCAATGGGCGGGGGTCGTTGGG
CGGTCAGCCAGGCGGGCCATTTACCGTAAGTTATGTAACGCGGAACTCCATATATGGGCTATGAACTAAT
GACCCCGTAATTGATTACTATTAATAACTAGTCAATAATCAATGTCAACGCGTATATCTGGCCCGTACAT
CGCGAAGCAGCGCAAAACGCCTAACCCTAAGCAGATTCTTCATGCAATTGTCGGTCAAGCCTTGCCTTGT
TGTAGCTTAAATTTTGCTCGCGCACTACTCAGCGACCTCCAACACACAAGCAGGGAGCAGATACTGGCTT
AACTATGCGGCATCAGAGCAGATTGTACTGAGAGTGCACCATAGGGGATCGGGAGATCTCCCGATCCGTC
